Addgene plasmid #113476: pcDNA5FRT/TO-UBXD1-Strep-HA
Purpose: Expression of human UBXD1 with C-terminal strep-HA tag
Depositing lab: Hemmo Meyer. Depositing organization: Universitaet Duisburg-Essen. Publication: AP-SWATH reveals direct involvement of VCP/p97 in integrated stress response signaling through facilitating CReP/PPP1R15B degradation. Hulsmann J, Kravic B, Weith M, Gstaiger M, Aebersold RH, Collins BC, Meyer H. Mol Cell Proteomics. 2018 Mar 29. pii: RA117.000471. doi: 10.1074/mcp.RA117.000471. PubMed 29599191.
Backbone
  Vector backbone: pcDNA5-FRT-TO-cSH-GW
  Backbone manufacturer: Ruedi Aebersold
  Backbone size w/o insert (bp): 7017
  Vector type: Mammalian Expression
  Selectable markers: Hygromycin
Growth in bacteria
  Bacterial resistance: Ampicillin, 100 μg/mL
  Growth temperature: 37°C
  Growth strain: DH5alpha
  Copy number: High Copy
Gene/Insert
  Gene/Insert name: UBXD1 (alt name: UBXN6)
  Species: H. sapiens (human)
  Mutation: C174T silent mutation, wildtype without stop codon
  Entrez Gene: UBXN6 (a.k.a. UBXD1, UBXDC2)
  Promoter: CMV
  Tag / fusion protein: 2xstrep-HA (C terminal on insert)
  Cloning method: Gateway Cloning
  Sequencing primers: 5′ CMV-F; 3′ BGH-rev
Terms and licenses: Academic/Nonprofit Terms; Industry Terms: Not Available to Industry
How to cite: pcDNA5FRT/TO-UBXD1-Strep-HA was a gift from Hemmo Meyer (Addgene plasmid # 113476 ; http://n2t.net/addgene:113476 ; RRID:Addgene_113476)
