[The description below was written by a language model from this plasmid's Addgene catalogue record and pLannotate feature annotations shown in this document.]
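Description:
pcDNA5FRT/TO-UBXD1-Strep-HA is a mammalian expression plasmid built on the Gateway-adapted pcDNA5-FRT-TO-cSH-GW backbone. It is designed for tetracycline-regulated expression of human UBXD1 (UBXN6) carrying a C-terminal 2xStrep-HA tag. In bacteria it is maintained as a high-copy plasmid through a ColE1/pUC-type origin and selected with ampicillin via the β-lactamase gene. A fragment of the f1 origin is also annotated.

The UBXN6 coding sequence was introduced by Gateway recombination and sits between attB1 and attB2 sites. It is wild type apart from a silent C174T change and lacks a stop codon, so translation reads through attB2 into the backbone-encoded tag. The tag itself is not called in either feature table, but an unannotated gap between attB2 and the bGH polyadenylation signal is where it would lie. Transcription is driven by the CMV enhancer/promoter, immediately followed by two short matches to tet operator sequence. This is consistent with the "TO" arrangement, in which Tet repressor blocks the promoter until tetracycline or doxycycline is added.

Downstream, an FRT site directly precedes a hygromycin resistance gene that has an SV40 poly(A) signal but no full annotated promoter of its own. In this type of design, FLP-mediated integration into a genomic FRT site in a suitable host line supplies the missing promoter. Hygromycin resistance therefore selects for single-copy, isogenic integrants.

The two sequence records (sequencing result and depositor sequence) show the same feature set at different start points. The associated publication indicates use in affinity-purification mass spectrometry of VCP/p97-related complexes.
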