Features (pLannotate 1.2.2; 23 found; start..end, strand, type, name):
     28..80      -  misc_feature   bom (fragment): basis of mobility region from pBR322
    235..614     +  enhancer       CMV enhancer: human cytomegalovirus immediate early enhancer
    615..818     +  promoter       CMV promoter: human cytomegalovirus (CMV) immediate early promoter
    820..839     +  promoter       PLtetO-1 promoter (fragment): modified phage lambda PL promoter with tet operator sites (Lutz and Bujard, 1997)
    841..860     +  promoter       PLtetO-1 promoter (fragment): modified phage lambda PL promoter with tet operator sites (Lutz and Bujard, 1997)
    868..901     +  promoter       TRE3GV promoter (fragment): 3rd-generation Tet-responsive promoter that can be activated by binding of Tet-On® 3G, optimized for retroviral and lentiviral vectors
   1036..1060    +  protein_bind   attB1: mutant version of attB; recombination site for the Gateway® BP reaction BP Clonase™
   1066..2388    +  CDS            UBXN6: UBXN6_HUMAN - Also known as UBXD1 From Homo sapiens (Human).
   2390..2414    -  protein_bind   attB2: mutant version of attB; recombination site for the Gateway® BP reaction BP Clonase™
   2650..2874    +  polyA_signal   bGH poly(A) signal: bovine growth hormone polyadenylation signal
   2878..2899    +  promoter       SV40 promoter (fragment): SV40 enhancer and early promoter
   2920..3153    +  rep_origin     f1 ori (fragment) (sequence partly withheld): f1 bacteriophage origin of replication; arrow indicates direction of (+) strand synthesis
   3158..3205    +  protein_bind   FRT: FLP-mediated recombination occurs in the 8-bp core sequence TCTAGAAA (Turan and Bode, 2011). FLP recombinase from the Saccharomyces cerevisiae 2μ plasmid
   3213..4235    +  CDS            HygR: aminoglycoside phosphotransferase from E. coli; aph(4)-Ia; confers resistance to hygromycin
   4245..4370    +  CDS            ble (fragment): BLE_KLEPN - Experimental evidence at protein level: Swiss-Prot protein existence level 1. Binding protein with a strong affinity to the bleomycin family of antibiotics. Binds to CL990; an antimitotic-antibiotic compound. From Klebsiella pneumoniae.
   4365..4486    +  polyA_signal   SV40 poly(A) signal: SV40 polyadenylation signal
   4559..4575    -  protein_bind   lac operator: The lac repressor binds to the lac operator to inhibit transcription in E. coli. This inhibition can be relieved by adding lactose or isopropyl-β-D-thiogalactopyranoside (IPTG). lac repressor encoded by lacI
   4583..4613    -  promoter       lac promoter: promoter for the E. coli lac operon
   4628..4649    -  protein_bind   CAP binding site: CAP binding activates transcription in the presence of cAMP. E. coli catabolite activator protein
   4662..4754    -  CDS            lacI (fragment): lac repressor; lacI; The lac repressor binds to the lac operator to inhibit transcription in E. coli. This inhibition can be relieved by adding lactose or isopropyl-β-D-thiogalactopyranoside (IPTG).
   4937..5525    -  rep_origin     ori: high-copy-number ColE1/pMB1/pBR322/pUC origin of replication
   5696..6555    -  CDS            AmpR: β-lactamase; bla; confers resistance to ampicillin, carbenicillin, and related antibiotics
   6556..6660    -  promoter       AmpR promoter: bla
>Addgene plasmid #113476 | pcDNA5FRT/TO-UBXD1-Strep-HA | depositor full sequence | sequence record 214209 | Full Sequence
GACGGATCGGGAGATCTCCCGATCCCCTATGGTGCACTCTCAGTACAATCTGCTCTGATGCCGCATAGTT
AAGCCAGTATCTGCTCCCTGCTTGTGTGTTGGAGGTCGCTGAGTAGTGCGCGAGCAAAATTTAAGCTACA
ACAAGGCAAGGCTTGACCGACAATTGCATGAAGAATCTGCTTAGGGTTAGGCGTTTTGCGCTGCTTCGCG
ATGTACGGGCCAGATATACGCGTTGACATTGATTATTGACTAGTTATTAATAGTAATCAATTACGGGGTC
ATTAGTTCATAGCCCATATATGGAGTTCCGCGTTACATAACTTACGGTAAATGGCCCGCCTGGCTGACCG
CCCAACGACCCCCGCCCATTGACGTCAATAATGACGTATGTTCCCATAGTAACGCCAATAGGGACTTTCC
ATTGACGTCAATGGGTGGAGTATTTACGGTAAACTGCCCACTTGGCAGTACATCAAGTGTATCATATGCC
AAGTACGCCCCCTATTGACGTCAATGACGGTAAATGGCCCGCCTGGCATTATGCCCAGTACATGACCTTA
TGGGACTTTCCTACTTGGCAGTACATCTACGTATTAGTCATCGCTATTACCATGGTGATGCGGTTTTGGC
AGTACATCAATGGGCGTGGATAGCGGTTTGACTCACGGGGATTTCCAAGTCTCCACCCCATTGACGTCAA
TGGGAGTTTGTTTTGGCACCAAAATCAACGGGACTTTCCAAAATGTCGTAACAACTCCGCCCCATTGACG
CAAATGGGCGGTAGGCGTGTACGGTGGGAGGTCTATATAAGCAGAGCTCTCCCTATCAGTGATAGAGATC
TCCCTATCAGTGATAGAGATCGTCGACGAGCTCGTTTAGTGAACCGTCAGATCGCCTGGAGACGCCATCC
ACGCTGTTTTGACCTCCATAGAAGACACCGGGACCGATCCAGCCTCCGGACTCTAGCGTTTAAACTTAAG
CTTGGTACCGAGCTCGGATCCACTAGTCCAGTGTGGTGGAATTCTGCAGATATCAACAAGTTTGTACAAA
AAAGCAGGCTCCACCATGAAGAAATTCTTTCAGGAGTTCAAGGCCGACATCAAGTTCAAGAGCGCGGGAC
CCGGTCAGAAGCTCAAAGAGTCCGTGGGGGAAAAGGCCCACAAAGAGAAGCCCAACCAGCCAGCCCCCAG
GCCGCCCCGCCAGGGACCCACCAATGAGGCACAGATGGCAGCCGCTGCTGCCCTAGCCCGGCTGGAGCAG
AAGCAGTCCCGGGCCTGGGGCCCCACATCGCAGGACACCATCCGAAACCAGGTGAGAAAGGAACTTCAAG
CCGAAGCCACCGTCAGCGGGAGCCCCGAGGCCCCAGGGACCAACGTGGTATCTGAGCCCAGAGAGGAAGG
CTCTGCCCACCTGGCTGTGCCTGGCGTGTACTTCACCTGTCCGCTCACTGGGGCCACCCTGAGGAAGGAC
CAGCGGGACGCCTGCATCAAGGAGGCCATTCTCTTGCACTTCTCCACCGACCCAGTGGCCGCCTCCATCA
TGAAGATCTACACGTTCAACAAAGACCAGGACCGGGTGAAGCTGGGTGTGGACACCATTGCCAAGTACCT
GGACAACATCCACCTGCACCCCGAGGAGGAGAAGTACCGGAAGATCAAGCTGCAGAACAAGGTGTTTCAG
GAGCGCATTAACTGCCTGGAAGGGACCCACGAGTTTTTTGAGGCCATTGGGTTCCAGAAGGTGTTGCTTC
CCGCCCAGGATCAGGAGGACCCCGAGGAGTTCTACGTGCTGAGCGAGACCACCTTGGCCCAGCCCCAGAG
CCTGGAGAGGCACAAGGAACAGCTGCTGGCTGCGGAGCCCGTGCGCGCCAAGCTGGACAGGCAGCGCCGC
GTCTTCCAGCCCTCGCCCCTGGCCTCGCAGTTCGAACTGCCTGGGGACTTCTTCAACCTCACAGCAGAGG
AGATCAAGCGGGAGCAGAGGCTCAGGTCCGAGGCGGTGGAGCGGCTGAGCGTGCTGCGGACCAAGGCCAT
GCGGGAGAAGGAGGAGCAGCGGGGGCTGCGCAAGTACAACTACACGCTGCTGCGCGTGCGCCTCCCCGAT
GGCTGCCTCCTGCAGGGCACTTTCTACGCTCGGGAGCGGCTGGGGGCGGTGTACGGGTTCGTCCGGGAGG
CCCTGCAGAGCGACTGGCTGCCTTTTGAGCTGCTGGCCTCGGGAGGGCAGAAGCTGTCCGAGGACGAGAA
CCTGGCCTTGAACGAGTGCGGGCTGGTGCCCTCTGCCCTCCTGACCTTCTCGTGGGACATGGCTGTGCTG
GAGGACATCAAGGCCGCGGGGGCCGAGCCGGACTCCATCCTGAAACCCGAGCTCCTGTCAGCCATCGAGA
AGCTCTTGTACCCAGCTTTCTTGTACAAAGTGGTTGATATCAAGGCCGCCGACATCACCAGCCTGTACAA
GAAAGTGGGGTGGAGCCATCCCCAGTTCGAGAAGGGCGGAGGATCTGGCGGCGGAAGCGGCGGAGGAAGC
TGGTCCCACCCTCAGTTTGAGAAAGGCACCGAGCTGGGCAGCACCATGGCCAGCTACCCCTACGACGTGC
CCGACTACGCCTGATGACTCGAGTCTAGAGGGCCCGTTAAACCCGCTGATCAGCCTCGACTGTGCCTTCT
AGTTGCCAGCCATCTGTTGTTTGCCCCTCCCCCGTGCCTTCCTTGACCCTGGAAGGTGCCACTCCCACTG
TCCTTTCCTAATAAAATGAGGAAATTGCATCGCATTGTCTGAGTAGGTGTCATTCTATTCTGGGGGGTGG
GGTGGGGCAGGACAGCAAGGGGGAGGATTGGGAAGACAATAGCAGGCATGCTGGGGATGCGGTGGGCTCT
ATGGCTTCTGAGGCGGAAAGAACCAGCTGGGGCTCTAGGGGGTATCCCC
[124 nt withheld, positions 2920-3043]
C
[91 nt withheld, positions 3045-3135]
AGGGTGATGGTTCACGTACCTAGAAGTTCCTATTCCGAAGTTCCTATTCTCTAGAAAGTATAGGAACTTC
CTTGGCCAAAAAGCCTGAACTCACCGCGACGTCTGTCGAGAAGTTTCTGATCGAAAAGTTCGACAGCGTC
TCCGACCTGATGCAGCTCTCGGAGGGCGAAGAATCTCGTGCTTTCAGCTTCGATGTAGGAGGGCGTGGAT
ATGTCCTGCGGGTAAATAGCTGCGCCGATGGTTTCTACAAAGATCGTTATGTTTATCGGCACTTTGCATC
GGCCGCGCTCCCGATTCCGGAAGTGCTTGACATTGGGGAATTCAGCGAGAGCCTGACCTATTGCATCTCC
CGCCGTGCACAGGGTGTCACGTTGCAAGACCTGCCTGAAACCGAACTGCCCGCTGTTCTGCAGCCGGTCG
CGGAGGCCATGGATGCGATCGCTGCGGCCGATCTTAGCCAGACGAGCGGGTTCGGCCCATTCGGACCGCA
AGGAATCGGTCAATACACTACATGGCGTGATTTCATATGCGCGATTGCTGATCCCCATGTGTATCACTGG
CAAACTGTGATGGACGACACCGTCAGTGCGTCCGTCGCGCAGGCTCTCGATGAGCTGATGCTTTGGGCCG
AGGACTGCCCCGAAGTCCGGCACCTCGTGCACGCGGATTTCGGCTCCAACAATGTCCTGACGGACAATGG
CCGCATAACAGCGGTCATTGACTGGAGCGAGGCGATGTTCGGGGATTCCCAATACGAGGTCGCCAACATC
TTCTTCTGGAGGCCGTGGTTGGCTTGTATGGAGCAGCAGACGCGCTACTTCGAGCGGAGGCATCCGGAGC
TTGCAGGATCGCCGCGGCTCCGGGCGTATATGCTCCGCATTGGTCTTGACCAACTCTATCAGAGCTTGGT
TGACGGCAATTTCGATGATGCAGCTTGGGCGCAGGGTCGATGCGACGCAATCGTCCGATCCGGAGCCGGG
ACTGTCGGGCGTACACAAATCGCCCGCAGAAGCGCGGCCGTCTGGACCGATGGCTGTGTAGAAGTACTCG
CCGATAGTGGAAACCGACGCCCCAGCACTCGTCCGAGGGCAAAGGAATAGCACGTACTACGAGATTTCGA
TTCCACCGCCGCCTTCTATGAAAGGTTGGGCTTCGGAATCGTTTTCCGGGACGCCGGCTGGATGATCCTC
CAGCGCGGGGATCTCATGCTGGAGTTCTTCGCCCACCCCAACTTGTTTATTGCAGCTTATAATGGTTACA
AATAAAGCAATAGCATCACAAATTTCACAAATAAAGCATTTTTTTCACTGCATTCTAGTTGTGGTTTGTC
CAAACTCATCAATGTATCTTATCATGTCTGTATACCGTCGACCTCTAGCTAGAGCTTGGCGTAATCATGG
TCATAGCTGTTTCCTGTGTGAAATTGTTATCCGCTCACAATTCCACACAACATACGAGCCGGAAGCATAA
AGTGTAAAGCCTGGGGTGCCTAATGAGTGAGCTAACTCACATTAATTGCGTTGCGCTCACTGCCCGCTTT
CCAGTCGGGAAACCTGTCGTGCCAGCTGCATTAATGAATCGGCCAACGCGCGGGGAGAGGCGGTTTGCGT
ATTGGGCGCTCTTCCGCTTCCTCGCTCACTGACTCGCTGCGCTCGGTCGTTCGGCTGCGGCGAGCGGTAT
CAGCTCACTCAAAGGCGGTAATACGGTTATCCACAGAATCAGGGGATAACGCAGGAAAGAACATGTGAGC
AAAAGGCCAGCAAAAGGCCAGGAACCGTAAAAAGGCCGCGTTGCTGGCGTTTTTCCATAGGCTCCGCCCC
CCTGACGAGCATCACAAAAATCGACGCTCAAGTCAGAGGTGGCGAAACCCGACAGGACTATAAAGATACC
AGGCGTTTCCCCCTGGAAGCTCCCTCGTGCGCTCTCCTGTTCCGACCCTGCCGCTTACCGGATACCTGTC
CGCCTTTCTCCCTTCGGGAAGCGTGGCGCTTTCTCATAGCTCACGCTGTAGGTATCTCAGTTCGGTGTAG
GTCGTTCGCTCCAAGCTGGGCTGTGTGCACGAACCCCCCGTTCAGCCCGACCGCTGCGCCTTATCCGGTA
ACTATCGTCTTGAGTCCAACCCGGTAAGACACGACTTATCGCCACTGGCAGCAGCCACTGGTAACAGGAT
TAGCAGAGCGAGGTATGTAGGCGGTGCTACAGAGTTCTTGAAGTGGTGGCCTAACTACGGCTACACTAGA
AGAACAGTATTTGGTATCTGCGCTCTGCTGAAGCCAGTTACCTTCGGAAAAAGAGTTGGTAGCTCTTGAT
CCGGCAAACAAACCACCGCTGGTAGCGGTGGTTTTTTTGTTTGCAAGCAGCAGATTACGCGCAGAAAAAA
AGGATCTCAAGAAGATCCTTTGATCTTTTCTACGGGGTCTGACGCTCAGTGGAACGAAAACTCACGTTAA
GGGATTTTGGTCATGAGATTATCAAAAAGGATCTTCACCTAGATCCTTTTAAATTAAAAATGAAGTTTTA
AATCAATCTAAAGTATATATGAGTAAACTTGGTCTGACAGTTACCAATGCTTAATCAGTGAGGCACCTAT
CTCAGCGATCTGTCTATTTCGTTCATCCATAGTTGCCTGACTCCCCGTCGTGTAGATAACTACGATACGG
GAGGGCTTACCATCTGGCCCCAGTGCTGCAATGATACCGCGAGACCCACGCTCACCGGCTCCAGATTTAT
CAGCAATAAACCAGCCAGCCGGAAGGGCCGAGCGCAGAAGTGGTCCTGCAACTTTATCCGCCTCCATCCA
GTCTATTAATTGTTGCCGGGAAGCTAGAGTAAGTAGTTCGCCAGTTAATAGTTTGCGCAACGTTGTTGCC
ATTGCTACAGGCATCGTGGTGTCACGCTCGTCGTTTGGTATGGCTTCATTCAGCTCCGGTTCCCAACGAT
CAAGGCGAGTTACATGATCCCCCATGTTGTGCAAAAAAGCGGTTAGCTCCTTCGGTCCTCCGATCGTTGT
CAGAAGTAAGTTGGCCGCAGTGTTATCACTCATGGTTATGGCAGCACTGCATAATTCTCTTACTGTCATG
CCATCCGTAGATGCTTTTCTGTGACTGGTGAGTACTCAACCAAGTCATTCTGAGAATAGTGTATGCGGCG
ACCGAGTTGCTCTTGCCCGGCGTCAATACGGGATAATACCGCGCCACATAGCAGAACTTTAAAAGTGCTC
ATCATTGGAAAACGTTCTTCGGGGCGAAAACTCTCAAGGATCTTACCGCTGTTGAGATCCAGTTCGATGT
AACCCACTCGTGCACCCAACTGATCTTCAGCATCTTTTACTTTCACCAGCGTTTCTGGGTGAGCAAAAAC
AGGAAGGCAAAATGCCGCAAAAAAGGGAATAAGGGCGACACGGAAATGTTGAATACTCATACTCTTCCTT
TTTCAATATTATTGAAGCATTTATCAGGGTTATTGTCTCATGAGCGGATACATATTTGAATGTATTTAGA
AAAATAAACAAATAGGGGTTCCGCGCACATTTCCCCGAAAAGTGCCACCTGACGTC
