Features (pLannotate 1.2.2; 23 found; start..end, strand, type, name):
    104..483     +  enhancer       CMV enhancer: human cytomegalovirus immediate early enhancer
    484..687     +  promoter       CMV promoter: human cytomegalovirus (CMV) immediate early promoter
    689..708     +  promoter       PLtetO-1 promoter (fragment): modified phage lambda PL promoter with tet operator sites (Lutz and Bujard, 1997)
    710..729     +  promoter       PLtetO-1 promoter (fragment): modified phage lambda PL promoter with tet operator sites (Lutz and Bujard, 1997)
    737..770     +  promoter       TRE3GV promoter (fragment): 3rd-generation Tet-responsive promoter that can be activated by binding of Tet-On® 3G, optimized for retroviral and lentiviral vectors
    905..929     +  protein_bind   attB1: mutant version of attB; recombination site for the Gateway® BP reaction BP Clonase™
    935..2257    +  CDS            UBXN6: UBXN6_HUMAN - Also known as UBXD1 From Homo sapiens (Human).
   2259..2283    -  protein_bind   attB2: mutant version of attB; recombination site for the Gateway® BP reaction BP Clonase™
   2520..2744    +  polyA_signal   bGH poly(A) signal: bovine growth hormone polyadenylation signal
   2748..2769    +  promoter       SV40 promoter (fragment): SV40 enhancer and early promoter
   2790..3023    +  rep_origin     f1 ori (fragment) (sequence partly withheld): f1 bacteriophage origin of replication; arrow indicates direction of (+) strand synthesis
   3028..3075    +  protein_bind   FRT: FLP-mediated recombination occurs in the 8-bp core sequence TCTAGAAA (Turan and Bode, 2011). FLP recombinase from the Saccharomyces cerevisiae 2μ plasmid
   3083..4105    +  CDS            HygR: aminoglycoside phosphotransferase from E. coli; aph(4)-Ia; confers resistance to hygromycin
   4115..4240    +  CDS            ble (fragment): BLE_KLEPN - Experimental evidence at protein level: Swiss-Prot protein existence level 1. Binding protein with a strong affinity to the bleomycin family of antibiotics. Binds to CL990; an antimitotic-antibiotic compound. From Klebsiella pneumoniae.
   4235..4356    +  polyA_signal   SV40 poly(A) signal: SV40 polyadenylation signal
   4429..4445    -  protein_bind   lac operator: The lac repressor binds to the lac operator to inhibit transcription in E. coli. This inhibition can be relieved by adding lactose or isopropyl-β-D-thiogalactopyranoside (IPTG). lac repressor encoded by lacI
   4453..4483    -  promoter       lac promoter: promoter for the E. coli lac operon
   4498..4519    -  protein_bind   CAP binding site: CAP binding activates transcription in the presence of cAMP. E. coli catabolite activator protein
   4532..4624    -  CDS            lacI (fragment): lac repressor; lacI; The lac repressor binds to the lac operator to inhibit transcription in E. coli. This inhibition can be relieved by adding lactose or isopropyl-β-D-thiogalactopyranoside (IPTG).
   4807..5395    -  rep_origin     ori: high-copy-number ColE1/pMB1/pBR322/pUC origin of replication
   5566..6426    -  CDS            AmpR: β-lactamase; bla; confers resistance to ampicillin, carbenicillin, and related antibiotics
   6427..6531    -  promoter       AmpR promoter: bla
   6590..6642    -  misc_feature   bom (fragment): basis of mobility region from pBR322
>Addgene plasmid #113476 | pcDNA5FRT/TO-UBXD1-Strep-HA | addgene full sequence | sequence record 218405 | Addgene NGS Result
TAAGCTACAACAAGGCAAGGCTTGACCGACAATTGCATGAAGAATCTGCTTAGGGTTAGGCGTTTTGCGC
TGCTTCGCGATGTACGGGCCAGATATACGCGTTGACATTGATTATTGACTAGTTATTAATAGTAATCAAT
TACGGGGTCATTAGTTCATAGCCCATATATGGAGTTCCGCGTTACATAACTTACGGTAAATGGCCCGCCT
GGCTGACCGCCCAACGACCCCCGCCCATTGACGTCAATAATGACGTATGTTCCCATAGTAACGCCAATAG
GGACTTTCCATTGACGTCAATGGGTGGAGTATTTACGGTAAACTGCCCACTTGGCAGTACATCAAGTGTA
TCATATGCCAAGTACGCCCCCTATTGACGTCAATGACGGTAAATGGCCCGCCTGGCATTATGCCCAGTAC
ATGACCTTATGGGACTTTCCTACTTGGCAGTACATCTACGTATTAGTCATCGCTATTACCATGGTGATGC
GGTTTTGGCAGTACATCAATGGGCGTGGATAGCGGTTTGACTCACGGGGATTTCCAAGTCTCCACCCCAT
TGACGTCAATGGGAGTTTGTTTTGGCACCAAAATCAACGGGACTTTCCAAAATGTCGTAACAACTCCGCC
CCATTGACGCAAATGGGCGGTAGGCGTGTACGGTGGGAGGTCTATATAAGCAGAGCTCTCCCTATCAGTG
ATAGAGATCTCCCTATCAGTGATAGAGATCGTCGACGAGCTCGTTTAGTGAACCGTCAGATCGCCTGGAG
ACGCCATCCACGCTGTTTTGACCTCCATAGAAGACACCGGGACCGATCCAGCCTCCGGACTCTAGCGTTT
AAACTTAAGCTTGGTACCGAGCTCGGATCCACTAGTCCAGTGTGGTGGAATTCTGCAGATATCAACAAGT
TTGTACAAAAAAGCAGGCTCCACCATGAAGAAATTCTTTCAGGAGTTCAAGGCCGACATCAAGTTCAAGA
GCGCGGGACCCGGTCAGAAGCTCAAAGAGTCCGTGGGGGAAAAGGCCCACAAAGAGAAGCCCAACCAGCC
AGCCCCCAGGCCGCCCCGCCAGGGACCCACCAATGAGGCACAGATGGCAGCCGCTGCTGCCCTAGCCCGG
CTGGAGCAGAAGCAGTCCCGGGCCTGGGGCCCCACATCGCAGGACACCATCCGAAACCAGGTGAGAAAGG
AACTTCAAGCCGAAGCCACCGTCAGCGGGAGCCCCGAGGCCCCAGGGACCAACGTGGTATCTGAGCCCAG
AGAGGAAGGCTCTGCCCACCTGGCTGTGCCTGGCGTGTACTTCACCTGTCCGCTCACTGGGGCCACCCTG
AGGAAGGACCAGCGGGACGCCTGCATCAAGGAGGCCATTCTCTTGCACTTCTCCACCGACCCAGTGGCCG
CCTCCATCATGAAGATCTACACGTTCAACAAAGACCAGGACCGGGTGAAGCTGGGTGTGGACACCATTGC
CAAGTACCTGGACAACATCCACCTGCACCCCGAGGAGGAGAAGTACCGGAAGATCAAGCTGCAGAACAAG
GTGTTTCAGGAGCGCATTAACTGCCTGGAAGGGACCCACGAGTTTTTTGAGGCCATTGGGTTCCAGAAGG
TGTTGCTTCCCGCCCAGGATCAGGAGGACCCCGAGGAGTTCTACGTGCTGAGCGAGACCACCTTGGCCCA
GCCCCAGAGCCTGGAGAGGCACAAGGAACAGCTGCTGGCTGCGGAGCCCGTGCGCGCCAAGCTGGACAGG
CAGCGCCGCGTCTTCCAGCCCTCGCCCCTGGCCTCGCAGTTCGAACTGCCTGGGGACTTCTTCAACCTCA
CAGCAGAGGAGATCAAGCGGGAGCAGAGGCTCAGGTCCGAGGCGGTGGAGCGGCTGAGCGTGCTGCGGAC
CAAGGCCATGCGGGAGAAGGAGGAGCAGCGGGGGCTGCGCAAGTACAACTACACGCTGCTGCGCGTGCGC
CTCCCCGATGGCTGCCTCCTGCAGGGCACTTTCTACGCTCGGGAGCGGCTGGGGGCGGTGTACGGGTTCG
TCCGGGAGGCCCTGCAGAGCGACTGGCTGCCTTTTGAGCTGCTGGCCTCGGGAGGGCAGAAGCTGTCCGA
GGACGAGAACCTGGCCTTGAACGAGTGCGGGCTGGTGCCCTCTGCCCTCCTGACCTTCTCGTGGGACATG
GCTGTGCTGGAGGACATCAAGGCCGCGGGGGCCGAGCCGGACTCCATCCTGAAACCCGAGCTCCTGTCAG
CCATCGAGAAGCTCTTGTACCCAGCTTTCTTGTACAAAGTGGTTGATATCAAGGCCGCCGACATCACCAG
CCTGTACAAGAAAGTGGGGTGGAGCCATCCCCAGTTCGAGAAGGGCGGAGGATCTGGCGGCGGAAGCGGC
GGAGGAAGCTGGTCCCACCCTCAGTTTGAGAAAGGCACCGAGCTGGGCAGCACCATGGCCAGCTACCCCT
ACGACGTGCCCGACTACGCCTGATGACTCGAGTCTAGAGGGCCCGTTTAAACCCGCTGATCAGCCTCGAC
TGTGCCTTCTAGTTGCCAGCCATCTGTTGTTTGCCCCTCCCCCGTGCCTTCCTTGACCCTGGAAGGTGCC
ACTCCCACTGTCCTTTCCTAATAAAATGAGGAAATTGCATCGCATTGTCTGAGTAGGTGTCATTCTATTC
TGGGGGGTGGGGTGGGGCAGGACAGCAAGGGGGAGGATTGGGAAGACAATAGCAGGCATGCTGGGGATGC
GGTGGGCTCTATGGCTTCTGAGGCGGAAAGAACCAGCTGGGGCTCTAGGGGGTATCCCC
[124 nt withheld, positions 2790-2913]
C
[91 nt withheld, positions 2915-3005]
AGGGTGATGGTTCACGTACCTAGAAGTTCCTATTCCGAAGTTCCTATTCTCTAGAAAGTATAGGAACTTC
CTTGGCCAAAAAGCCTGAACTCACCGCGACGTCTGTCGAGAAGTTTCTGATCGAAAAGTTCGACAGCGTC
TCCGACCTGATGCAGCTCTCGGAGGGCGAAGAATCTCGTGCTTTCAGCTTCGATGTAGGAGGGCGTGGAT
ATGTCCTGCGGGTAAATAGCTGCGCCGATGGTTTCTACAAAGATCGTTATGTTTATCGGCACTTTGCATC
GGCCGCGCTCCCGATTCCGGAAGTGCTTGACATTGGGGAATTCAGCGAGAGCCTGACCTATTGCATCTCC
CGCCGTGCACAGGGTGTCACGTTGCAAGACCTGCCTGAAACCGAACTGCCCGCTGTTCTGCAGCCGGTCG
CGGAGGCCATGGATGCGATCGCTGCGGCCGATCTTAGCCAGACGAGCGGGTTCGGCCCATTCGGACCGCA
AGGAATCGGTCAATACACTACATGGCGTGATTTCATATGCGCGATTGCTGATCCCCATGTGTATCACTGG
CAAACTGTGATGGACGACACCGTCAGTGCGTCCGTCGCGCAGGCTCTCGATGAGCTGATGCTTTGGGCCG
AGGACTGCCCCGAAGTCCGGCACCTCGTGCACGCGGATTTCGGCTCCAACAATGTCCTGACGGACAATGG
CCGCATAACAGCGGTCATTGACTGGAGCGAGGCGATGTTCGGGGATTCCCAATACGAGGTCGCCAACATC
TTCTTCTGGAGGCCGTGGTTGGCTTGTATGGAGCAGCAGACGCGCTACTTCGAGCGGAGGCATCCGGAGC
TTGCAGGATCGCCGCGGCTCCGGGCGTATATGCTCCGCATTGGTCTTGACCAACTCTATCAGAGCTTGGT
TGACGGCAATTTCGATGATGCAGCTTGGGCGCAGGGTCGATGCGACGCAATCGTCCGATCCGGAGCCGGG
ACTGTCGGGCGTACACAAATCGCCCGCAGAAGCGCGGCCGTCTGGACCGATGGCTGTGTAGAAGTACTCG
CCGATAGTGGAAACCGACGCCCCAGCACTCGTCCGAGGGCAAAGGAATAGCACGTACTACGAGATTTCGA
TTCCACCGCCGCCTTCTATGAAAGGTTGGGCTTCGGAATCGTTTTCCGGGACGCCGGCTGGATGATCCTC
CAGCGCGGGGATCTCATGCTGGAGTTCTTCGCCCACCCCAACTTGTTTATTGCAGCTTATAATGGTTACA
AATAAAGCAATAGCATCACAAATTTCACAAATAAAGCATTTTTTTCACTGCATTCTAGTTGTGGTTTGTC
CAAACTCATCAATGTATCTTATCATGTCTGTATACCGTCGACCTCTAGCTAGAGCTTGGCGTAATCATGG
TCATAGCTGTTTCCTGTGTGAAATTGTTATCCGCTCACAATTCCACACAACATACGAGCCGGAAGCATAA
AGTGTAAAGCCTGGGGTGCCTAATGAGTGAGCTAACTCACATTAATTGCGTTGCGCTCACTGCCCGCTTT
CCAGTCGGGAAACCTGTCGTGCCAGCTGCATTAATGAATCGGCCAACGCGCGGGGAGAGGCGGTTTGCGT
ATTGGGCGCTCTTCCGCTTCCTCGCTCACTGACTCGCTGCGCTCGGTCGTTCGGCTGCGGCGAGCGGTAT
CAGCTCACTCAAAGGCGGTAATACGGTTATCCACAGAATCAGGGGATAACGCAGGAAAGAACATGTGAGC
AAAAGGCCAGCAAAAGGCCAGGAACCGTAAAAAGGCCGCGTTGCTGGCGTTTTTCCATAGGCTCCGCCCC
CCTGACGAGCATCACAAAAATCGACGCTCAAGTCAGAGGTGGCGAAACCCGACAGGACTATAAAGATACC
AGGCGTTTCCCCCTGGAAGCTCCCTCGTGCGCTCTCCTGTTCCGACCCTGCCGCTTACCGGATACCTGTC
CGCCTTTCTCCCTTCGGGAAGCGTGGCGCTTTCTCATAGCTCACGCTGTAGGTATCTCAGTTCGGTGTAG
GTCGTTCGCTCCAAGCTGGGCTGTGTGCACGAACCCCCCGTTCAGCCCGACCGCTGCGCCTTATCCGGTA
ACTATCGTCTTGAGTCCAACCCGGTAAGACACGACTTATCGCCACTGGCAGCAGCCACTGGTAACAGGAT
TAGCAGAGCGAGGTATGTAGGCGGTGCTACAGAGTTCTTGAAGTGGTGGCCTAACTACGGCTACACTAGA
AGAACAGTATTTGGTATCTGCGCTCTGCTGAAGCCAGTTACCTTCGGAAAAAGAGTTGGTAGCTCTTGAT
CCGGCAAACAAACCACCGCTGGTAGCGGTGGTTTTTTTGTTTGCAAGCAGCAGATTACGCGCAGAAAAAA
AGGATCTCAAGAAGATCCTTTGATCTTTTCTACGGGGTCTGACGCTCAGTGGAACGAAAACTCACGTTAA
GGGATTTTGGTCATGAGATTATCAAAAAGGATCTTCACCTAGATCCTTTTAAATTAAAAATGAAGTTTTA
AATCAATCTAAAGTATATATGAGTAAACTTGGTCTGACAGTTACCAATGCTTAATCAGTGAGGCACCTAT
CTCAGCGATCTGTCTATTTCGTTCATCCATAGTTGCCTGACTCCCCGTCGTGTAGATAACTACGATACGG
GAGGGCTTACCATCTGGCCCCAGTGCTGCAATGATACCGCGAGACCCACGCTCACCGGCTCCAGATTTAT
CAGCAATAAACCAGCCAGCCGGAAGGGCCGAGCGCAGAAGTGGTCCTGCAACTTTATCCGCCTCCATCCA
GTCTATTAATTGTTGCCGGGAAGCTAGAGTAAGTAGTTCGCCAGTTAATAGTTTGCGCAACGTTGTTGCC
ATTGCTACAGGCATCGTGGTGTCACGCTCGTCGTTTGGTATGGCTTCATTCAGCTCCGGTTCCCAACGAT
CAAGGCGAGTTACATGATCCCCCATGTTGTGCAAAAAAGCGGTTAGCTCCTTCGGTCCTCCGATCGTTGT
CAGAAGTAAGTTGGCCGCAGTGTTATCACTCATGGTTATGGCAGCACTGCATAATTCTCTTACTGTCATG
CCATCCGTAAGATGCTTTTCTGTGACTGGTGAGTACTCAACCAAGTCATTCTGAGAATAGTGTATGCGGC
GACCGAGTTGCTCTTGCCCGGCGTCAATACGGGATAATACCGCGCCACATAGCAGAACTTTAAAAGTGCT
CATCATTGGAAAACGTTCTTCGGGGCGAAAACTCTCAAGGATCTTACCGCTGTTGAGATCCAGTTCGATG
TAACCCACTCGTGCACCCAACTGATCTTCAGCATCTTTTACTTTCACCAGCGTTTCTGGGTGAGCAAAAA
CAGGAAGGCAAAATGCCGCAAAAAAGGGAATAAGGGCGACACGGAAATGTTGAATACTCATACTCTTCCT
TTTTCAATATTATTGAAGCATTTATCAGGGTTATTGTCTCATGAGCGGATACATATTTGAATGTATTTAG
AAAAATAAACAAATAGGGGTTCCGCGCACATTTCCCCGAAAAGTGCCACCTGACGTCGACGGATCGGGAG
ATCTCCCGATCCCCTATGGTGCACTCTCAGTACAATCTGCTCTGATGCCGCATAGTTAAGCCAGTATCTG
CTCCCTGCTTGTGTGTTGGAGGTCGCTGAGTAGTGCGCGAGCAAAATT
